Addgene plasmid #220170: pGM65
Purpose: CRISRPi guide RNA against NACA
Depositing lab: Jonathan Weissman. Depositing organization: Whitehead Institute for Biomedical Research. Publication: Triaging of alpha-helical proteins to the mitochondrial outer membrane by distinct chaperone machinery based on substrate topology. Muthukumar G, Stevens TA, Inglis AJ, Esantsi TK, Saunders RA, Schulte F, Voorhees RM, Guna A, Weissman JS. Mol Cell. 2024 Mar 21;84(6):1101-1119.e9. doi: 10.1016/j.molcel.2024.01.028. Epub 2024 Feb 29. PubMed 38428433.
Backbone
  Vector backbone: pCRISPRia-V2
  Vector type: Lentiviral
Growth in bacteria
  Bacterial resistance: Ampicillin, 100 μg/mL
  Growth temperature: 37°C
  Growth strain: NEB Stable
  Copy number: High Copy
Gene/Insert
  Gene/Insert name: NACA (sgRNA)
  gRNA/shRNA sequence: GGGCTGCGGATAGACAGTAG
  Species: H. sapiens (human)
  Insert size (bp): 20
  Entrez Gene: NACA (a.k.a. HSD48, NAC-alpha, NACA1, skNAC)
  Cloning method: Restriction Enzyme; 5′ cloning site Unknown (unknown if destroyed)
Terms and licenses: Academic/Nonprofit Terms; Industry Terms: Not Available to Industry
How to cite: pGM65 was a gift from Jonathan Weissman (Addgene plasmid # 220170 ; http://n2t.net/addgene:220170 ; RRID:Addgene_220170)
