[The description below was written by a language model from this plasmid's Addgene catalogue record and pLannotate feature annotations shown in this document.]
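Description:
pGM65 is a lentiviral single-guide RNA expression plasmid built on the pCRISPRia-V2 backbone, carrying a 20-nt protospacer directed against human NACA (nascent polypeptide-associated complex alpha subunit) for CRISPR interference knockdown. In bacteria it is maintained through a high-copy ColE1/pUC-type origin and selected with ampicillin via the bla gene.

The viral portion has a third-generation-style layout. A CMV enhancer/promoter drives transcription of the genomic RNA from a truncated HIV-1 5' LTR, followed by the Ψ packaging signal with a gag fragment, the Rev response element for Rev-dependent nuclear export, and the cPPT/CTS, which aids nuclear import of the reverse-transcribed genome. The genome ends in a WPRE, which enhances transcript expression, and a truncated 3' LTR.

The payload lies between these elements. The guide cassette is annotated only through a fragment of the S. pyogenes tracrRNA-derived scaffold. The promoter driving the sgRNA was not detected in the feature table and is not stated in the record, although a gap upstream of the scaffold leaves room for one. Downstream, an EF-1α promoter expresses puromycin N-acetyltransferase followed by TagBFP, giving both drug selection and blue fluorescent tracking of transduced cells. The linker joining the two coding sequences is not annotated. Two loxP sites in the same orientation flank the sgRNA scaffold and marker cassette, so that region could in principle be excised by Cre.

The plasmid supplies no Cas protein, so it is intended for cells that separately express a dCas9-based repressor. There the guide silences NACA transcription. The associated study examined chaperone-mediated targeting of alpha-helical proteins to the mitochondrial outer membrane.
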