Features (pLannotate 1.2.2; 23 found; start..end, strand, type, name):
     31..83      -  misc_feature   bom (fragment): basis of mobility region from pBR322
    238..617     +  enhancer       CMV enhancer: human cytomegalovirus immediate early enhancer
    618..817     +  promoter       CMV promoter: human cytomegalovirus (CMV) immediate early promoter
    835..1015    +  LTR            5' LTR (truncated): truncated 5' long terminal repeat (LTR) from HIV-1
   1062..1187    +  misc_feature   HIV-1 Ψ: packaging signal of human immunodeficiency virus type 1
   1171..1509    +  CDS            HIV-1 gag (fragment): gag protein from human immunodeficiency virus 1; gag
   1684..1917    +  misc_feature   RRE: The Rev response element (RRE) of HIV-1 allows for Rev-dependent mRNA export from the nucleus to the cytoplasm.
   2294..2394    +  CDS            Rev (fragment): human immunodeficiency virus 1 (HIV-1) Rev protein; rev; enhances nuclear export of unspliced and incompletely spliced viral mRNAs
   2444..2561    +  misc_feature   cPPT/CTS: central polypurine tract and central termination sequence of HIV-1
   2814..2847    +  protein_bind   loxP: Cre-mediated recombination occurs in the 8-bp core sequence (GCATACAT). Cre recombinase
   2972..3039    +  misc_RNA       tracrRNA (fragment): trans-activating CRISPR RNA for the Streptococcus pyogenes CRISPR/Cas9 system
   3104..4275    +  promoter       EF-1α promoter: strong constitutive promoter for human elongation factor EF-1α
   4287..4883    +  CDS            PuroR: puromycin N-acetyltransferase; pac from Streptomyces alboniger; confers resistance to puromycin
   4959..5657    +  CDS            TagBFP: monomeric blue fluorescent protein mammalian codon-optimized
   5677..5710    +  protein_bind   loxP: Cre-mediated recombination occurs in the 8-bp core sequence (GCATACAT). Cre recombinase
   5743..5766    +  misc_feature   MCS (fragment): pBluescript multiple cloning site
   5766..6354    +  misc_feature   WPRE: woodchuck hepatitis virus posttranscriptional regulatory element
   6355..6374    +  misc_feature   MCS (fragment): pBluescript multiple cloning site
   6376..6876    +  CDS            nef (fragment): NEF_HV1LA - Experimental evidence at protein level: Swiss-Prot protein existence level 1. Extracellular Nef protein targets CD4(+) T-lymphocytes for apoptosis by interacting with CXCR4 surface receptors. From Human immunodeficiency virus type 1 group M subtype B (isolate Lai) (HIV-1).
   6883..7063    +  LTR            5' LTR (truncated): truncated 5' long terminal repeat (LTR) from HIV-1
   7125..7713    -  rep_origin     ori: high-copy-number ColE1/pMB1/pBR322/pUC origin of replication
   7835..8695    -  CDS            AmpR: β-lactamase; bla; confers resistance to ampicillin, carbenicillin, and related antibiotics
   8696..8800    -  promoter       AmpR promoter: bla
>Addgene plasmid #220170 | pGM65 | addgene full sequence | sequence record 435679 | Addgene NGS Result
GTCGACGGATCGGGAGATCTCCCGATCCCCTATGGTGCACTCTCAGTACAATCTGCTCTGATGCCGCATA
GTTAAGCCAGTATCTGCTCCCTGCTTGTGTGTTGGAGGTCGCTGAGTAGTGCGCGAGCAAAATTTAAGCT
ACAACAAGGCAAGGCTTGACCGACAATTGCATGAAGAATCTGCTTAGGGTTAGGCGTTTTGCGCTGCTTC
GCGATGTACGGGCCAGATATACGCGTTGACATTGATTATTGACTAGTTATTAATAGTAATCAATTACGGG
GTCATTAGTTCATAGCCCATATATGGAGTTCCGCGTTACATAACTTACGGTAAATGGCCCGCCTGGCTGA
CCGCCCAACGACCCCCGCCCATTGACGTCAATAATGACGTATGTTCCCATAGTAACGCCAATAGGGACTT
TCCATTGACGTCAATGGGTGGAGTATTTACGGTAAACTGCCCACTTGGCAGTACATCAAGTGTATCATAT
GCCAAGTACGCCCCCTATTGACGTCAATGACGGTAAATGGCCCGCCTGGCATTATGCCCAGTACATGACC
TTATGGGACTTTCCTACTTGGCAGTACATCTACGTATTAGTCATCGCTATTACCATGGTGATGCGGTTTT
GGCAGTACATCAATGGGCGTGGATAGCGGTTTGACTCACGGGGATTTCCAAGTCTCCACCCCATTGACGT
CAATGGGAGTTTGTTTTGGCACCAAAATCAACGGGACTTTCCAAAATGTCGTAACAACTCCGCCCCATTG
ACGCAAATGGGCGGTAGGCGTGTACGGTGGGAGGTCTATATAAGCAGCGCGTTTTGCCTGTACTGGGTCT
CTCTGGTTAGACCAGATCTGAGCCTGGGAGCTCTCTGGCTAACTAGGGAACCCACTGCTTAAGCCTCAAT
AAAGCTTGCCTTGAGTGCTTCAAGTAGTGTGTGCCCGTCTGTTGTGTGACTCTGGTAACTAGAGATCCCT
CAGACCCTTTTAGTCAGTGTGGAAAATCTCTAGCAGTGGCGCCCGAACAGGGACTTGAAAGCGAAAGGGA
AACCAGAGGAGCTCTCTCGACGCAGGACTCGGCTTGCTGAAGCGCGCACGGCAAGAGGCGAGGGGCGGCG
ACTGGTGAGTACGCCAAAAATTTTGACTAGCGGAGGCTAGAAGGAGAGAGATGGGTGCGAGAGCGTCAGT
ATTAAGCGGGGGAGAATTAGATCGCGATGGGAAAAAATTCGGTTAAGGCCAGGGGGAAAGAAAAAATATA
AATTAAAACATATAGTATGGGCAAGCAGGGAGCTAGAACGATTCGCAGTTAATCCTGGCCTGTTAGAAAC
ATCAGAAGGCTGTAGACAAATACTGGGACAGCTACAACCATCCCTTCAGACAGGATCAGAAGAACTTAGA
TCATTATATAATACAGTAGCAACCCTCTATTGTGTGCATCAAAGGATAGAGATAAAAGACACCAAGGAAG
CTTTAGACAAGATAGAGGAAGAGCAAAACAAAAGTAAGACCACCGCACAGCAAGCGGCCGGCCGCTGATC
TTCAGACCTGGAGGAGGAGATATGAGGGACAATTGGAGAAGTGAATTATATAAATATAAAGTAGTAAAAA
TTGAACCATTAGGAGTAGCACCCACCAAGGCAAAGAGAAGAGTGGTGCAGAGAGAAAAAAGAGCAGTGGG
AATAGGAGCTTTGTTCCTTGGGTTCTTGGGAGCAGCAGGAAGCACTATGGGCGCAGCGTCAATGACGCTG
ACGGTACAGGCCAGACAATTATTGTCTGGTATAGTGCAGCAGCAGAACAATTTGCTGAGGGCTATTGAGG
CGCAACAGCATCTGTTGCAACTCACAGTCTGGGGCATCAAGCAGCTCCAGGCAAGAATCCTGGCTGTGGA
AAGATACCTAAAGGATCAACAGCTCCTGGGGATTTGGGGTTGCTCTGGAAAACTCATTTGCACCACTGCT
GTGCCTTGGAATGCTAGTTGGAGTAATAAATCTCTGGAACAGATTTGGAATCACACGACCTGGATGGAGT
GGGACAGAGAAATTAACAATTACACAAGCTTAATACACTCCTTAATTGAAGAATCGCAAAACCAGCAAGA
AAAGAATGAACAAGAATTATTGGAATTAGATAAATGGGCAAGTTTGTGGAATTGGTTTAACATAACAAAT
TGGCTGTGGTATATAAAATTATTCATAATGATAGTAGGAGGCTTGGTAGGTTTAAGAATAGTTTTTGCTG
TACTTTCTATAGTGAATAGAGTTAGGCAGGGATATTCACCATTATCGTTTCAGACCCACCTCCCAACCCC
GAGGGGACCCGACAGGCCCGAAGGAATAGAAGAAGAAGGTGGAGAGAGAGACAGAGACAGATCCATTCGA
TTAGTGAACGGATCGGCACTGCGTGCGCCAATTCTGCAGACAAATGGCAGTATTCATCCACAATTTTAAA
AGAAAAGGGGGGATTGGGGGGTACAGTGCAGGGGAAAGAATAGTAGACATAATAGCAACAGACATACAAA
CTAAAGAATTACAAAAACAAATTACAAAAATTCAAAATTTTCGGGTTTATTACAGGGACAGCAGAGATCC
AGTTTGGTTAGTACCGGGCCCGCTCTAGAGATCCGACGCGCCATCTCTAGGCCCGCGCCGGCCCCCTCGC
ACGGACTTGTGGGAGAAGCTCGGCTACTCCCCTGCCCCGGTTAATTTGCATATAATATTTCCTAGTAACT
ATAGAGGCTTAATGTGCGATAAAAGACAGATAATCTGTTCTTTTTAATACTAGCTACATTTTACATGATA
GGCTTGGATTTCTATAACTTCGTATAGCATACATTATACGAAGTTATAAACAGCACAAAAGGAAACTCAC
CCTAACTGTAAAGTAATTGTGTGTTTTGAGACTATAAGTATCCCTTGGAGAACCACCTTGTTGGGGCTGC
GGATAGACAGTAGGTTTAAGAGCTAAGCTGGAAACAGCATAGCAAGTTTAAATAAGGCTAGTCCGTTATC
AACTTGAAAAAGTGGCACCGAGTCGGTGCTTTTTTTCTCGAGTACTAGGATCCATTAGGCGGCCGCGTGG
ATAACCGTATTACCGCCATGCATGTGCCCGTCAGTGGGCAGAGCGCACATCGCCCACAGTCCCCGAGAAG
TTGGGGGGAGGGGTCGGCAATTGAACCGGTGCCTAGAGAAGGTGGCGCGGGGTAAACTGGGAAAGTGATG
TCGTGTACTGGCTCCGCCTTTTTCCCGAGGGTGGGGGAGAACCGTATATAAGTGCAGTAGTCGCCGTGAA
CGTTCTTTTTCGCAACGGGTTTGCCGCCAGAACACAGGTAAGTGCCGTGTGTGGTTCCCGCGGGCCTGGC
CTCTTTACGGGTTATGGCCCTTGCGTGCCTTGAATTACTTCCACCTGGCTGCAGTACGTGATTCTTGATC
CCGAGCTTCGGGTTGGAAGTGGGTGGGAGAGTTCGAGGCCTTGCGCTTAAGGAGCCCCTTCGCCTCGTGC
TTGAGTTGAGGCCTGGCCTGGGCGCTGGGGCCGCCGCGTGCGAATCTGGTGGCACCTTCGCGCCTGTCTC
GCTGCTTTCGATAAGTCTCTAGCCATTTAAAATTTTTGATGACCTGCTGCGACGCTTTTTTTCTGGCAAG
ATAGTCTTGTAAATGCGGGCCAAGATCTGCACACTGGTATTTCGGTTTTTGGGGCCGCGGGCGGCGACGG
GGCCCGTGCGTCCCAGCGCACATGTTCGGCGAGGCGGGGCCTGCGAGCGCGGCCACCGAGAATCGGACGG
GGGTAGTCTCAAGCTGGCCGGCCTGCTCTGGTGCCTGGCCTCGCGCCGCCGTGTATCGCCCCGCCCTGGG
CGGCAAGGCTGGCCCGGTCGGCACCAGTTGCGTGAGCGGAAAGATGGCCGCTTCCCGGCCCTGCTGCAGG
GAGCTCAAAATGGAGGACGCGGCGCTCGGGAGAGCGGGCGGGTGAGTCACCCACACAAAGGAAAAGGGCC
TTTCCGTCCTCAGCCGTCGCTTCATGTGACTCCACGGAGTACCGGGCGCCGTCCAGGCACCTCGATTAGT
TCTCGCGCTTTTGGAGTACGTCGTCTTTAGGTTGGGGGGAGGGGTTTTATGCGATGGAGTTTCCCCACAC
TGAGTGGGTGGAGACTGAAGTTAGGCCAGCTTGGCACTTGATGTAATTCTCCTTGGAATTTGCCCTTTTT
GAGTTTGGATCTTGGTTCATTCTCAAGCCTCAGACAGTGGTTCAAAGTTTTTTTCTTCCATTTCAGGTGT
CGTGAGCTAGCCCACCATGACCGAGTACAAGCCCACGGTGCGCCTCGCCACCCGCGACGACGTCCCCCGG
GCCGTACGCACCCTCGCCGCCGCGTTCGCCGACTACCCCGCCACGCGCCACACCGTCGACCCGGACCGCC
ACATCGAGCGGGTCACCGAGCTGCAAGAACTCTTCCTCACGCGCGTCGGGCTCGACATCGGCAAGGTGTG
GGTCGCGGACGACGGCGCCGCGGTGGCGGTCTGGACCACGCCGGAGAGCGTCGAAGCGGGGGCGGTGTTC
GCCGAGATCGGCCCGCGCATGGCCGAGTTGAGCGGTTCCCGGCTGGCCGCGCAGCAACAGATGGAAGGCC
TCCTGGCGCCGCACCGGCCCAAGGAGCCCGCGTGGTTCCTGGCCACCGTCGGCGTCTCGCCCGACCACCA
GGGCAAGGGTCTGGGCAGCGCCGTCGTGCTCCCCGGAGTGGAGGCGGCCGAGCGCGCCGGGGTGCCCGCC
TTCCTGGAGACCTCCGCGCCCCGCAACCTCCCCTTCTACGAGCGGCTCGGCTTCACCGTCACCGCCGACG
TCGAGGTGCCCGAAGGACCGCGCACCTGGTGCATGACCCGCAAGCCCGGTGCCGGATCGGGAGAGGGCAG
AGGAAGTCTGCTAACATGCGGTGACGTCGAGGAGAATCCTGGCCCACCGGTCGCCACCAGCGAGCTGATT
AAGGAGAACATGCACATGAAGCTGTACATGGAGGGCACCGTGGACAACCATCACTTCAAGTGCACATCCG
AGGGCGAAGGCAAGCCCTACGAGGGCACCCAGACCATGAGAATCAAGGTGGTCGAGGGCGGCCCTCTCCC
CTTCGCCTTCGACATCCTGGCTACTAGCTTCCTCTACGGCAGCAAGACCTTCATCAACCACACCCAGGGC
ATCCCCGACTTCTTCAAGCAGTCCTTCCCTGAGGGCTTCACATGGGAGAGAGTCACCACATACGAAGACG
GGGGCGTGCTGACCGCTACCCAGGACACCAGCCTCCAGGACGGCTGCCTCATCTACAACGTCAAGATCAG
AGGGGTGAACTTCACATCCAACGGCCCTGTGATGCAGAAGAAAACACTCGGCTGGGAGGCCTTCACCGAG
ACGCTGTACCCCGCTGACGGCGGCCTGGAAGGCAGAAACGACATGGCCCTGAAGCTCGTGGGCGGGAGCC
ATCTGATCGCAAACATCAAGACCACATATAGATCCAAGAAACCCGCTAAGAACCTCAAGATGCCTGGCGT
CTACTATGTGGACTACAGACTGGAAAGAATCAAGGAGGCCAACAACGAGACCTACGTCGAGCAGCACGAG
GTGGCAGTGGCCAGATACTGCGACCTCCCTAGCAAACTGGGGCACAAGCTTAATTAAGAATTCGTCGAGG
GACCTAATAACTTCGTATAGCATACATTATACGAAGTTATACATGTTTAAGGGTTCCGGTTCCACTAGGT
ACAATTCGATATCAAGCTTATCGATAATCAACCTCTGGATTACAAAATTTGTGAAAGATTGACTGGTATT
CTTAACTATGTTGCTCCTTTTACGCTATGTGGATACGCTGCTTTAATGCCTTTGTATCATGCTATTGCTT
CCCGTATGGCTTTCATTTTCTCCTCCTTGTATAAATCCTGGTTGCTGTCTCTTTATGAGGAGTTGTGGCC
CGTTGTCAGGCAACGTGGCGTGGTGTGCACTGTGTTTGCTGACGCAACCCCCACTGGTTGGGGCATTGCC
ACCACCTGTCAGCTCCTTTCCGGGACTTTCGCTTTCCCCCTCCCTATTGCCACGGCGGAACTCATCGCCG
CCTGCCTTGCCCGCTGCTGGACAGGGGCTCGGCTGTTGGGCACTGACAATTCCGTGGTGTTGTCGGGGAA
ATCATCGTCCTTTCCTTGGCTGCTCGCCTGTGTTGCCACCTGGATTCTGCGCGGGACGTCCTTCTGCTAC
GTCCCTTCGGCCCTCAATCCAGCGGACCTTCCTTCCCGCGGCCTGCTGCCGGCTCTGCGGCCTCTTCCGC
GTCTTCGCCTTCGCCCTCAGACGAGTCGGATCTCCCTTTGGGCCGCCTCCCCGCATCGATACCGTCGACC
TCGATCGAGACCTAGAAAAACATGGAGCAATCACAAGTAGCAATACAGCAGCTACCAATGCTGATTGTGC
CTGGCTAGAAGCACAAGAGGAGGAGGAGGTGGGTTTTCCAGTCACACCTCAGGTACCTTTAAGACCAATG
ACTTACAAGGCAGCTGTAGATCTTAGCCACTTTTTAAAAGAAAAGGGGGGACTGGAAGGGCTAATTCACT
CCCAACGAAGACAAGATATCCTTGATCTGTGGATCTACCACACACAAGGCTACTTCCCTGATTGGCAGAA
CTACACACCAGGGCCAGGGATCAGATATCCACTGACCTTTGGATGGTGCTACAAGCTAGTACCAGTTGAG
CAAGAGAAGGTAGAAGAAGCCAATGAAGGAGAGAACACCCGCTTGTTACACCCTGTGAGCCTGCATGGGA
TGGATGACCCGGAGAGAGAAGTATTAGAGTGGAGGTTTGACAGCCGCCTAGCATTTCATCACATGGCCCG
AGAGCTGCATCCGGACTGTACTGGGTCTCTCTGGTTAGACCAGATCTGAGCCTGGGAGCTCTCTGGCTAA
CTAGGGAACCCACTGCTTAAGCCTCAATAAAGCTTGCCTTGAGTGCTTCAAGTAGTGTGTGCCCGTCTGT
TGTGTGACTCTGGTAACTAGAGATCCCTCAGACCCTTTTAGTCAGTGTGGAAAATCTCTAGCAGCATGTG
AGCAAAAGGCCAGCAAAAGGCCAGGAACCGTAAAAAGGCCGCGTTGCTGGCGTTTTTCCATAGGCTCCGC
CCCCCTGACGAGCATCACAAAAATCGACGCTCAAGTCAGAGGTGGCGAAACCCGACAGGACTATAAAGAT
ACCAGGCGTTTCCCCCTGGAAGCTCCCTCGTGCGCTCTCCTGTTCCGACCCTGCCGCTTACCGGATACCT
GTCCGCCTTTCTCCCTTCGGGAAGCGTGGCGCTTTCTCATAGCTCACGCTGTAGGTATCTCAGTTCGGTG
TAGGTCGTTCGCTCCAAGCTGGGCTGTGTGCACGAACCCCCCGTTCAGCCCGACCGCTGCGCCTTATCCG
GTAACTATCGTCTTGAGTCCAACCCGGTAAGACACGACTTATCGCCACTGGCAGCAGCCACTGGTAACAG
GATTAGCAGAGCGAGGTATGTAGGCGGTGCTACAGAGTTCTTGAAGTGGTGGCCTAACTACGGCTACACT
AGAAGAACAGTATTTGGTATCTGCGCTCTGCTGAAGCCAGTTACCTTCGGAAAAAGAGTTGGTAGCTCTT
GATCCGGCAAACAAACCACCGCTGGTAGCGGTGGTTTTTTTGTTTGCAAGCAGCAGATTACGCGCAGAAA
AAAAGGATCTCAAGAAGATCCTTTGATCTTTTCTACGGGGTCTGACGCTCAGTGGAACGACGCGCGCGTA
ACTCACGTTAAGGGATTTTGGTCATGAGCTTGCGCCGTCCCGTCAAGTCAGCGTAATGCTCTGCTTACCA
ATGCTTAATCAGTGAGGCACCTATCTCAGCGATCTGTCTATTTCGTTCATCCATAGTTGCCTGACTCCCC
GTCGTGTAGATAACTACGATACGGGAGGGCTTACCATCTGGCCCCAGTGCTGCAATGATACCGCGAGACC
CACGCTCACCGGCTCCAGATTTATCAGCAATAAACCAGCCAGCCGGAAGGGCCGAGCGCAGAAGTGGTCC
TGCAACTTTATCCGCCTCCATCCAGTCTATTAATTGTTGCCGGGAAGCTAGAGTAAGTAGTTCGCCAGTT
AATAGTTTGCGCAACGTTGTTGCCATTGCTACAGGCATCGTGGTGTCACGCTCGTCGTTTGGTATGGCTT
CATTCAGCTCCGGTTCCCAACGATCAAGGCGAGTTACATGATCCCCCATGTTGTGCAAAAAAGCGGTTAG
CTCCTTCGGTCCTCCGATCGTTGTCAGAAGTAAGTTGGCCGCAGTGTTATCACTCATGGTTATGGCAGCA
CTGCATAATTCTCTTACTGTCATGCCATCCGTAAGATGCTTTTCTGTGACTGGTGAGTACTCAACCAAGT
CATTCTGAGAATAGTGTATGCGGCGACCGAGTTGCTCTTGCCCGGCGTCAATACGGGATAATACCGCGCC
ACATAGCAGAACTTTAAAAGTGCTCATCATTGGAAAACGTTCTTCGGGGCGAAAACTCTCAAGGATCTTA
CCGCTGTTGAGATCCAGTTCGATGTAACCCACTCGTGCACCCAACTGATCTTCAGCATCTTTTACTTTCA
CCAGCGTTTCTGGGTGAGCAAAAACAGGAAGGCAAAATGCCGCAAAAAAGGGAATAAGGGCGACACGGAA
ATGTTGAATACTCATACTCTTCCTTTTTCAATATTATTGAAGCATTTATCAGGGTTATTGTCTCATGAGC
GGATACATATTTGAATGTATTTAGAAAAATAAACAAATAGGGGTTCCGCGCACATTTCCCCGAAAAGTGC
CACCTGAC
